>Addgene plasmid #119096 | SNX15-PX (1-127) | addgene full sequence | sequence record 275864 | Addgene NGS Result
TTTCACACAGGAAACAGTATTCATGTCCCCTATACTAGGTTATTGGAAAATTAAGGGCCTTGTGCAACCC
ACTCGACTTCTTTTGGAATATCTTGAAGAAAAATATGAAGAGCATTTGTATGAGCGCGATGAAGGTGATA
AATGGCGAAACAAAAAGTTTGAATTGGGTTTGGAGTTTCCCAATCTTCCTTATTATATTGATGGTGATGT
TAAATTAACACAGTCTATGGCCATCATACGTTATATAGCTGACAAGCACAACATGTTGGGTGGTTGTCCA
AAAGAGCGTGCAGAGATTTCAATGCTTGAAGGAGCGGTTTTGGATATTAGATACGGTGTTTCGAGAATTG
CATATAGTAAAGACTTTGAAACTCTCAAAGTTGATTTTCTTAGCAAGCTACCTGAAATGCTGAAAATGTT
CGAAGATCGTTTATGTCATAAAACATATTTAAATGGTGATCATGTAACCCATCCTGACTTCATGTTGTAT
GACGCTCTTGATGTTGTTTTATACATGGACCCAATGTGCCTGGATGCGTTCCCAAAATTAGTTTGTTTTA
AAAAACGTATTGAAGCTATCCCACAAATTGATAAGTACTTGAAATCCAGCAAGTATATAGCATGGCCTTT
GCAGGGCTGGCAAGCCACGTTTGGTGGTGGCGACCATCCTCCAAAATCGGATCTGGTTCCGCGTGGATCC
ATGTCTCGTCAGGCCAAAGATGATTTTCTGCGTCACTACACCGTCAGCGACCCGCGTACCCACCCGAAGG
GCTACACCGAATACAAGGTCACCGCGCAGTTTATTAGCAAAAAAGATCCGGAAGACGTGAAAGAAGTGGT
TGTCTGGAAGCGTTATTCTGATTTTCGCAAACTGCATGGCGACCTGGCCTACACGCACCGTAACCTGTTC
CGTCGCCTGGAAGAATTTCCGGCATTCCCGCGTGCCCAGGTGTTTGGTCGCTTCGAAGCAAGTGTTATTG
AAGAACGTCGCAAAGGTGCTGAAGATCTGCTGCGTTTCACCGTTCATATCCCGGCGCTGAACAATAGCCC
GCAACTGAAGGAATTTTTCCGCGGCGGTTAACTCGAGCGGCCGCATCGTGACTGACTGACGATCTGCCTC
GCGCGTTTCGGTGATGACGGTGAAAACCTCTGACACATGCAGCTCCCGGAGACGGTCACAGCTTGTCTGT
AAGCGGATGCCGGGAGCAGACAAGCCCGTCAGGGCGCGTCAGCGGGTGTTGGCGGGTGTCGGGGCGCAGC
CATGACCCAGTCACGTAGCGATAGCGGAGTGTATAATTCTTGAAGACGAAAGGGCCTCGTGATACGCCTA
TTTTTATAGGTTAATGTCATGATAATAATGGTTTCTTAGACGTCAGGTGGCACTTTTCGGGGAAATGTGC
GCGGAACCCCTATTTGTTTATTTTTCTAAATACATTCAAATATGTATCCGCTCATGAGACAATAACCCTG
ATAAATGCTTCAATAATATTGAAAAAGGAAGAGTATGAGTATTCAACATTTCCGTGTCGCCCTTATTCCC
TTTTTTGCGGCATTTTGCCTTCCTGTTTTTGCTCACCCAGAAACGCTGGTGAAAGTAAAAGATGCTGAAG
ATCAGTTGGGTGCACGAGTGGGTTACATCGAACTGGATCTCAACAGCGGTAAGATCCTTGAGAGTTTTCG
CCCCGAAGAACGTTTTCCAATGATGAGCACTTTTAAAGTTCTGCTATGTGGCGCGGTATTATCCCGTGTT
GACGCCGGGCAAGAGCAACTCGGTCGCCGCATACACTATTCTCAGAATGACTTGGTTGAGTACTCACCAG
TCACAGAAAAGCATCTTACGGATGGCATGACAGTAAGAGAATTATGCAGTGCTGCCATAACCATGAGTGA
TAACACTGCGGCCAACTTACTTCTGACAACGATCGGAGGACCGAAGGAGCTAACCGCTTTTTTGCACAAC
ATGGGGGATCATGTAACTCGCCTTGATCGTTGGGAACCGGAGCTGAATGAAGCCATACCAAACGACGAGC
GTGACACCACGATGCCTGCAGCAATGGCAACAACGTTGCGCAAACTATTAACTGGCGAACTACTTACTCT
AGCTTCCCGGCAACAATTAATAGACTGGATGGAGGCGGATAAAGTTGCAGGACCACTTCTGCGCTCGGCC
CTTCCGGCTGGCTGGTTTATTGCTGATAAATCTGGAGCCGGTGAGCGTGGGTCTCGCGGTATCATTGCAG
CACTGGGGCCAGATGGTAAGCCCTCCCGTATCGTAGTTATCTACACGACGGGGAGTCAGGCAACTATGGA
TGAACGAAATAGACAGATCGCTGAGATAGGTGCCTCACTGATTAAGCATTGGTAACTGTCAGACCAAGTT
TACTCATATATACTTTAGATTGATTTAAAACTTCATTTTTAATTTAAAAGGATCTAGGTGAAGATCCTTT
TTGATAATCTCATGACCAAAATCCCTTAACGTGAGTTTTCGTTCCACTGAGCGTCAGACCCCGTAGAAAA
GATCAAAGGATCTTCTTGAGATCCTTTTTTTCTGCGCGTAATCTGCTGCTTGCAAACAAAAAAACCACCG
CTACCAGCGGTGGTTTGTTTGCCGGATCAAGAGCTACCAACTCTTTTTCCGAAGGTAACTGGCTTCAGCA
GAGCGCAGATACCAAATACTGTCCTTCTAGTGTAGCCGTAGTTAGGCCACCACTTCAAGAACTCTGTAGC
ACCGCCTACATACCTCGCTCTGCTAATCCTGTTACCAGTGGCTGCTGCCAGTGGCGATAAGTCGTGTCTT
ACCGGGTTGGACTCAAGACGATAGTTACCGGATAAGGCGCAGCGGTCGGGCTGAACGGGGGGTTCGTGCA
CACAGCCCAGCTTGGAGCGAACGACCTACACCGAACTGAGATACCTACAGCGTGAGCTATGAGAAAGCGC
CACGCTTCCCGAAGGGAGAAAGGCGGACAGGTATCCGGTAAGCGGCAGGGTCGGAACAGGAGAGCGCACG
AGGGAGCTTCCAGGGGGAAACGCCTGGTATCTTTATAGTCCTGTCGGGTTTCGCCACCTCTGACTTGAGC
GTCGATTTTTGTGATGCTCGTCAGGGGGGCGGAGCCTATGGAAAAACGCCAGCAACGCGGCCTTTTTACG
GTTCCTGGCCTTTTGCTGGCCTTTTGCTCACATGTTCTTTCCTGCGTTATCCCCTGATTCTGTGGATAAC
CGTATTACCGCCTTTGAGTGAGCTGATACCGCTCGCCGCAGCCGAACGACCGAGCGCAGCGAGTCAGTGA
GCGAGGAAGCGGAAGAGCGCCTGATGCGGTATTTTCTCCTTACGCATCTGTGCGGTATTTCACACCGCAT
AAATTCCGACACCATCGAATGGCGCAAAACCTTTCGCGGTATGGCATGATAGCGCCCGGAAGAGAGTCAA
TTCAGGGTGGTGAATGTGAAACCAGTAACGTTATACGATGTCGCAGAGTATGCCGGTGTCTCTTATCAGA
CCGTTTCCCGCGTGGTGAACCAGGCCAGCCACGTTTCTGCGAAAACGCGGGAAAAAGTGGAAGCGGCGAT
GGCGGAGCTGAATTACATTCCCAACCGCGTGGCACAACAACTGGCGGGCAAACAGTCGTTGCTGATTGGC
GTTGCCACCTCCAGTCTGGCCCTGCACGCGCCGTCGCAAATTGTCGCGGCGATTAAATCTCGCGCCGATC
AACTGGGTGCCAGCGTGGTGGTGTCGATGGTAGAACGAAGCGGCGTCGAAGCCTGTAAAGCGGCGGTGCA
CAATCTTCTCGCGCAACGCGTCAGTGGGCTGATCATTAACTATCCGCTGGATGACCAGGATGCCATTGCT
GTGGAAGCTGCCTGCACTAATGTTCCGGCGTTATTTCTTGATGTCTCTGACCAGACACCCATCAACAGTA
TTATTTTCTCCCATGAAGACGGTACGCGACTGGGCGTGGAGCATCTGGTCGCATTGGGTCACCAGCAAAT
CGCGCTGTTAGCGGGCCCATTAAGTTCTGTCTCGGCGCGTCTGCGTCTGGCTGGCTGGCATAAATATCTC
ACTCGCAATCAAATTCAGCCGATAGCGGAACGGGAAGGCGACTGGAGTGCCATGTCCGGTTTTCAACAAA
CCATGCAAATGCTGAATGAGGGCATCGTTCCCACTGCGATGCTGGTTGCCAACGATCAGATGGCGCTGGG
CGCAATGCGCGCCATTACCGAGTCCGGGCTGCGCGTTGGTGCGGATATCTCGGTAGTGGGATACGACGAT
ACCGAAGACAGCTCATGTTATATCCCGCCGTTAACCACCATCAAACAGGATTTTCGCCTGCTGGGGCAAA
CCAGCGTGGACCGCTTGCTGCAACTCTCTCAGGGCCAGGCGGTGAAGGGCAATCAGCTGTTGCCCGTCTC
ACTGGTGAAAAGAAAAACCACCCTGGCGCCCAATACGCAAACCGCCTCTCCCCGCGCGTTGGCCGATTCA
TTAATGCAGCTGGCACGACAGGTTTCCCGACTGGAAAGCGGGCAGTGAGCGCAACGCAATTAATGTAAGT
TAGCTCACTCATTAGGCACCCCAGGCTTTACACTTTATGCTTCCGGCTCGTATGTTGTGTGGAATTGTGA
GCGGATAACAATTTCACACAGGAAACAGCTATGACCATGATTACGGATTCACTGGCCGTCGTTTTACAAC
GTCGTGACTGGGAAAACCCTGGCGTTACCCAACTTAATCGCCTTGCAGCACATCCCCCTTTCGCCAGCTG
GCGTAATAGCGAAGAGGCCCGCACCGATCGCCCTTCCCAACAGTTGCGCAGCCTGAATGGCGAATGGCGC
TTTGCCTGGTTTCCGGCACCAGAAGCGGTGCCGGAAAGCTGGCTGGAGTGCGATCTTCCTGAGGCCGATA
CTGTCGTCGTCCCCTCAAACTGGCAGATGCACGGTTACGATGCGCCCATCTACACCAACGTGACCTATCC
CATTACGGTCAATCCGCCGTTTGTTCCCACGGAGAATCCGACGGGTTGTTACTCGCTCACATTTAATGTT
GATGAAAGCTGGCTACAGGAAGGCCAGACGCGAATTATTTTTGATGGCGTTGGAATTAGCTTATCGACTG
CACGGTGCACCAATGCTTCTGGCGTCAGGCAGCCATCGGAAGCTGTGGTATGGCTGTGCAGGTCGTAAAT
CACTGCATAATTCGTGTCGCTCAAGGCGCACTCCCGTTCTGGATAATGTTTTTTGCGCCGACATCATAAC
GGTTCTGGCAAATATTCTGAAATGAGCTGTTGACAATTAATCATCGGCTCGTATAATGTGTGGAATTGTG
AGCGGATAACAA
Features (pLannotate 1.2.2; 17 found; start..end, strand, type, name):
     23..676     +  CDS            GST26_SCHJA: Experimental evidence at protein level: Swiss-Prot protein existence level 1. GST isoenzymes appear to play a central role in the parasite detoxification system. Other functions are also suspected including a role in increasing the solubility of haematin in the parasite gut. From Schistosoma japonicum (Blood fluke).
    701..1093    +  CDS            SNX15 (fragment): SNX15_HUMAN - Experimental evidence at protein level: Swiss-Prot protein existence level 1. May be involved in several stages of intracellular trafficking. Overexpression of SNX15 disrupts the normal trafficking of proteins from the plasma membrane to recycling endosomes or the TGN. From Homo sapiens (Human).
   1114..1153    +  CDS            rop (fragment): Rop protein, which maintains plasmids at low copy number; rop
   1255..1295    +  misc_feature   bom (fragment): basis of mobility region from pBR322
   1400..1504    +  promoter       AmpR promoter: bla
   1505..2365    +  CDS            AmpR: β-lactamase; bla; confers resistance to ampicillin, carbenicillin, and related antibiotics
   2536..3124    +  rep_origin     ori: high-copy-number ColE1/pMB1/pBR322/pUC origin of replication
   3310..3361    -  misc_feature   bom (fragment): basis of mobility region from pBR322
   3368..3445    +  promoter       lacI promoter: lacI
   3446..4528    +  CDS            lacI: lac repressor; lacI; The lac repressor binds to the lac operator to inhibit transcription in E. coli. This inhibition can be relieved by adding lactose or isopropyl-β-D-thiogalactopyranoside (IPTG).
   4541..4562    +  protein_bind   CAP binding site: CAP binding activates transcription in the presence of cAMP. E. coli catabolite activator protein
   4577..4607    +  promoter       lac promoter: promoter for the E. coli lac operon
   4615..4631    +  protein_bind   lac operator: The lac repressor binds to the lac operator to inhibit transcription in E. coli. This inhibition can be relieved by adding lactose or isopropyl-β-D-thiogalactopyranoside (IPTG). lac repressor encoded by lacI
   4651..4824    +  CDS            lacZα: LacZα fragment of β-galactosidase; lacZ fragment
   5088..5204    -  CDS            yciV (fragment): RNAAM_ECOLI - Also known as trpH From Escherichia coli (strain K12).
   5280..5308    +  promoter       tac promoter: strong E. coli promoter; hybrid between the trp and lac UV5 promoters
   5316..5332    +  protein_bind   lac operator: The lac repressor binds to the lac operator to inhibit transcription in E. coli. This inhibition can be relieved by adding lactose or isopropyl-β-D-thiogalactopyranoside (IPTG). lac repressor encoded by lacI
