[The description below was written by a language model from this plasmid's Addgene catalogue record and pLannotate feature annotations shown in this document.]
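Description:
SNX15-PX (1-127) is a bacterial expression plasmid built on the pGEX4T2 backbone for producing the phox homology (PX) domain of human sorting nexin 15 (SNX15), residues 1–127, as a fusion to an N-terminal glutathione S-transferase (GST) tag from Schistosoma japonicum. The insert was placed between the BamHI and XhoI sites of the backbone, both of which are retained. In the 5,332-nt sequenced record it sits directly downstream of, and on the same strand as, the GST coding sequence. Because the map is circular, the tac promoter and its lac operator annotated at the very end of the record lie immediately upstream of GST at the start of the numbering.

Expression is driven by the tac promoter, a strong hybrid of the trp and lac UV5 promoters. It is controlled by the lac repressor, which the plasmid supplies from its own lacI gene and promoter. The repressor keeps transcription off through the operator until an inducer such as IPTG is added. The plasmid replicates in E. coli from a ColE1/pMB1-type origin and is selected with ampicillin through the bla (AmpR) gene and its promoter; the catalogue lists copy number as unknown. The remaining annotations are backbone remnants with no stated role in this construct: fragments of rop and bom, a lac promoter/operator with a lacZα segment, and a short yciV fragment.

The GST tag allows affinity purification of the recombinant domain on glutathione resin. The construct comes from a study that classified human PX domains by their phosphoinositide-binding specificities, so it is suited to producing purified SNX15 PX domain for lipid-binding, biochemical or structural work.
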