Addgene plasmid #119096: SNX15-PX (1-127)
Purpose: Bacterial expression of human phox homology (PX) domain, SNX15-PX (1-127)
Depositing lab: Brett Collins. Depositing organization: University of Queensland. Publication: Classification of the human phox homology (PX) domains based on their phosphoinositide binding specificities. Chandra M, Chin YK, Mas C, Feathers JR, Paul B, Datta S, Chen KE, Jia X, Yang Z, Norwood SJ, Mohanty B, Bugarcic A, Teasdale RD, Henne WM, Mobli M, Collins BM. Nat Commun. 2019 Apr 4;10(1):1528. doi: 10.1038/s41467-019-09355-y. PubMed 30948714.
Backbone
  Vector backbone: pGEX4T2
  Vector type: Bacterial Expression
Growth in bacteria
  Bacterial resistance: Ampicillin, 100 μg/mL
  Growth temperature: 37°C
  Growth strain: DH5alpha
  Copy number: Unknown
Gene/Insert
  Gene/Insert name: SNX15-PX (1-127)
  Species: H. sapiens (human)
  Entrez Gene: SNX15 (a.k.a. HSAF001435)
  Promoter: tac
  Tag / fusion protein: GST (N terminal on backbone)
  Cloning method: Restriction Enzyme; 5′ cloning site BamHI (not destroyed); 3′ cloning site XhoI (not destroyed)
  Sequencing primers: 5′ pGEX5
Terms and licenses: Academic/Nonprofit Terms; Industry Terms: Not Available to Industry
Depositor comments: Amino Acid Sequence: MSRQAKDDFLRHYTVSDPRTHPKGYTEYKVTAQFISKKDPEDVKEVVVWKRYSDFRKLHGDLAYTHRNLFRRLEEFPAFPRAQVFGRFEASVIEERRKGAEDLLRFTVHIPALNNSPQLKEFFRGG
How to cite: SNX15-PX (1-127) was a gift from Brett Collins (Addgene plasmid # 119096 ; http://n2t.net/addgene:119096 ; RRID:Addgene_119096)
