>Addgene plasmid #119096 | SNX15-PX (1-127) | depositor partial sequence | sequence record 225272 | insert
CATATGGGATCCATGTCTCGTCAGGCCAAAGATGATTTTCTGCGTCACTACACCGTCAGCGACCCGCGTA
CCCACCCGAAGGGCTACACCGAATACAAGGTCACCGCGCAGTTTATTAGCAAAAAAGATCCGGAAGACGT
GAAAGAAGTGGTTGTCTGGAAGCGTTATTCTGATTTTCGCAAACTGCATGGCGACCTGGCCTACACGCAC
CGTAACCTGTTCCGTCGCCTGGAAGAATTTCCGGCATTCCCGCGTGCCCAGGTGTTTGGTCGCTTCGAAG
CAAGTGTTATTGAAGAACGTCGCAAAGGTGCTGAAGATCTGCTGCGTTTCACCGTTCATATCCCGGCGCT
GAACAATAGCCCGCAACTGAAGGAATTTTTCCGCGGCGGTTAACTCGAGGAATTC
